>Addgene plasmid #239832 | pHS2002 | addgene full sequence | sequence record 479110 | Addgene NGS Result
GTTACCAGTGGCTGCTGCCAGTGGCGATAAGTCGTGTCTTACCGGGTTGGACTCAAGACGATAGTTACCG
GATAAGGCGCAGCGGTCGGGCTGAACGGGGGGTTCGTGCACACAGCCCAGCTTGGAGCGAACGACCTACA
CCGAACTGAGATACCTACAGCGTGAGCTATGAGAAAGCGCCACGCTTCCCGAAGGGAGAAAGGCGGACAG
GTATCCGGTAAGCGGCAGGGTCGGAACAGGAGAGCGCACGAGGGAGCTTCCAGGGGGAAACGCCTGGTAT
CTTTATAGTCCTGTCGGGTTTCGCCACCTCTGACTTGAGCGTCGATTTTTGTGATGCTCGTCAGGGGGGC
GGAGCCTATGGAAAAACGCCAGCAACGCGGCCTTTTTACGGTTCCTGGCCTTTTGCTGGCCTTTTGCTCA
CATGTTCTTTCCTGCGTTATCCCCTGATTCTGTGGATAACCGTATTACCGCCTTTGAGTGAGCTGATACC
TCTCGCCGCAGCCGAACGACCGAGCGCAGCGAGTCAGTGAGCGAGGAAGCGGAAGAGCGCCCAATACGCA
AACCGCCTCTCCCCGCGCGTTGGCCGATTCATTAATGCAGCTGGCACGACAGGTTTCCCGACTGGAAAGC
GGGCAGTGAGCGCAACGCAATTAATGTGAGTTAGCTCACTCATTAGGCACCCCAGGCTTTACACTTTATG
CTTCCGGCTCGTATGTTGTGTGGAATTGTGAGCGGATAACAATTTCACACAGGAAACAGCTATGACCATG
ATTACGCCAGAGGGCCTATTTCCCATGATTCCTTCATATTTGCATATACGATACAAGGCTGTTAGAGAGA
TAATTGGAATTAATTTGACTGTAAACACAAAGATATTAGTACAAAATACGTGACGTAGAAAGTAATAATT
TCTTGGGTAGTTTGCAGTTTTAAAATTATGTTTTAAAATGGACTATCATATGCTTACCGTAACTTGAAAG
TATTTCGATTTCTTGGCTTTATATATCTTGTGGAAAGGACGAAACACCATGTCTTCCTGGGACGAAGACA
AGTCAATAACCCGAAAGGGTTACTGAGCAGAGCAGTGACATGTCATTCGCCGCGGGGTGATTCCAAGCTC
CGCGCTCCGGCTAGACATGCCCATGCTATGGAAACTTTAACGGTATGTGCGGTTTTCCGCTCATACCGGC
TTACAACTTTTTTGGTACCGAGCTCGAATTCACTGGCCGTCGTTTTACAACGTCGTGACTGGGAAAACCC
TGGCGTTACCCAACTTAATCGCCTTGCAGCACATCCCCCTTTCGCCAGCTGGCGTAATAGCGAAGAGGCC
CGCACCGATCGCCCTTCCCAACAGTTGCGCAGCCTGAATGGCGAATGGCGCCTGATGCGGTATTTTCTCC
TTACGCATCTGTGCGGTATTTCACACCGCATATGGTGCACTCTCAGTACAATCTGCTCTGATGCCGCATA
GTTAAGCCAGCCCCGACACCCGCCAACACCCGCTGACGCGCCCTGACGGGCTTGTCTGCTCCCGGCATCC
GCTTACAGACAAGCTGTGACCGTCTCCGGGAGCTGCATGTGTCAGAGGTTTTCACCGTCATCACCGAAAC
GCGCGAGACGAAAGGGCCTCGTGATACGCCTATTTTTATAGGTTAATGTCATGATAATAATGGTTTCTTA
GACGTCAGGTGGCACTTTTCGGGGAAATGTGCGCGGAACCCCTATTTGTTTATTTTTCTAAATACATTCA
AATATGTATCCGCTCATGAGACAATAACCCTGATAAATGCTTCAATAATATTGAAAAAGGAAGAGTATGA
GTATTCAACATTTCCGTGTCGCCCTTATTCCCTTTTTTGCGGCATTTTGCCTTCCTGTTTTTGCTCACCC
AGAAACGCTGGTGAAAGTAAAAGATGCTGAAGATCAGTTGGGTGCACGAGTGGGTTACATCGAACTGGAT
CTCAACAGCGGTAAGATCCTTGAGAGTTTTCGCCCCGAAGAACGTTTTCCAATGATGAGCACTTTTAAAG
TTCTGCTATGTGGCGCGGTATTATCCCGTATTGACGCCGGGCAAGAGCAACTCGGTCGCCGCATACACTA
TTCTCAGAATGACTTGGTTGAGTACTCACCAGTCACAGAAAAGCATCTTACGGATGGCATGACAGTAAGA
GAATTATGCAGTGCTGCCATAACCATGAGTGATAACACTGCGGCCAACTTACTTCTGACAACGATCGGAG
GACCGAAGGAGCTAACCGCTTTTTTGCACAACATGGGGGATCATGTAACTCGCCTTGATCGTTGGGAACC
GGAGCTGAATGAAGCCATACCAAACGACGAGCGTGACACCACGATGCCTGTAGCAATGGCAACAACGTTG
CGCAAACTATTAACTGGCGAACTACTTACTCTAGCTTCCCGGCAACAATTAATAGACTGGATGGAGGCGG
ATAAAGTTGCAGGACCACTTCTGCGCTCGGCCCTTCCGGCTGGCTGGTTTATTGCTGATAAATCTGGAGC
CGGTGAGCGTGGGTCTCGCGGTATCATTGCAGCACTGGGGCCAGATGGTAAGCCCTCCCGTATCGTAGTT
ATCTACACGACGGGGAGTCAGGCAACTATGGATGAACGAAATAGACAGATCGCTGAGATAGGTGCCTCAC
TGATTAAGCATTGGTAACTGTCAGACCAAGTTTACTCATATATACTTTAGATTGATTTAAAACTTCATTT
TTAATTTAAAAGGATCTAGGTGAAGATCCTTTTTGATAATCTCATGACCAAAATCCCTTAACGTGAGTTT
TCGTTCCACTGAGCGTCAGACCCCGTAGAAAAGATCAAAGGATCTTCTTGAGATCCTTTTTTTCTGCGCG
TAATCTGCTGCTTGCAAACAAAAAAACCACCGCTACCAGCGGTGGTTTGTTTGCCGGATCAAGAGCTACC
AACTCTTTTTCCGAAGGTAACTGGCTTCAGCAGAGCGCAGATACCAAATACTGTTCTTCTAGTGTAGCCG
TAGTTAGGCCACCACTTCAAGAACTCTGTAGCACCGCCTACATACCTCGCTCTGCTAATCCT
Features (pLannotate 1.2.2; 11 found; start..end, strand, type, name):
    547..639     +  CDS            lacI (fragment): lac repressor; lacI; The lac repressor binds to the lac operator to inhibit transcription in E. coli. This inhibition can be relieved by adding lactose or isopropyl-β-D-thiogalactopyranoside (IPTG).
    652..673     +  protein_bind   CAP binding site: CAP binding activates transcription in the presence of cAMP. E. coli catabolite activator protein
    688..718     +  promoter       lac promoter: promoter for the E. coli lac operon
    726..742     +  protein_bind   lac operator: The lac repressor binds to the lac operator to inhibit transcription in E. coli. This inhibition can be relieved by adding lactose or isopropyl-β-D-thiogalactopyranoside (IPTG). lac repressor encoded by lacI
    780..1020    +  promoter       U6 promoter: RNA polymerase III promoter for human U6 snRNA
   1218..1375    +  CDS            lacZα (fragment): LacZα fragment of β-galactosidase; lacZ fragment
   1381..1480    -  misc_feature   bom (fragment): basis of mobility region from pBR322
   1582..1617    -  CDS            rop (fragment): Rop protein, which maintains plasmids at low copy number; rop
   1712..1816    +  promoter       AmpR promoter: bla
   1817..2677    +  CDS            AmpR: β-lactamase; bla; confers resistance to ampicillin, carbenicillin, and related antibiotics
   2848..364     +  rep_origin     ori (across the origin): high-copy-number ColE1/pMB1/pBR322/pUC origin of replication
