[The description below was written by a language model from this plasmid's Addgene catalogue record and pLannotate feature annotations shown in this document.]
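Description:
pHS2002 is a small (about 3.1 kb) pUC19-based plasmid for expressing the guide RNA component of the NovaIscB system in mammalian cells. NovaIscB is an engineered version of OrufIscB, an IscB RNA-guided nuclease whose source is recorded as a human gut metagenome assembly. IscB proteins work with a large non-coding partner called the omegaRNA (ωRNA), which supplies both the structural scaffold bound by the protein and the guide segment that specifies the DNA target. The plasmid carries only this RNA component. No IscB coding sequence is annotated, so the protein would have to come from a separate construct.

The insert, assembled by Gibson cloning, sits in the former pUC19 polylinker region. A human U6 promoter, which is transcribed by RNA polymerase III and is widely used for small defined RNAs, lies between the lac promoter/operator elements and a residual lacZα fragment. The roughly 200 nt between the U6 promoter and the lacZα fragment is unannotated in the feature table and presumably holds the ωRNA scaffold. According to the record, this scaffold is a shortened variant in which positions A12 to A57 are replaced by a GAAA tetraloop and 17 nt are removed from the 3' end. The record does not say whether a particular guide sequence or a guide cloning site is present.

In E. coli the plasmid is maintained by the high-copy pUC-type ColE1 origin and selected through the AmpR β-lactamase gene under its own promoter. The short lacI, bom and rop fragments are backbone remnants. There is no mammalian selection marker or reporter, which fits transient co-transfection with a NovaIscB effector plasmid for genome or epigenome editing experiments.
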