Addgene plasmid #239832: pHS2002
Purpose: Engineered OrufIscB (NovaIscB) omegaRNA mammalian expression
Depositing lab: Feng Zhang. Depositing organization: Broad Institute. Publication: Evolution-guided protein design of IscB for persistent epigenome editing in vivo. Kannan S, Altae-Tran H, Zhu S, Xu P, Strebinger D, Oshiro R, Faure G, Moeller L, Pham J, Mears KS, Ni HM, Macrae RK, Zhang F. Nat Biotechnol. 2025 May 7. doi: 10.1038/s41587-025-02655-3. PubMed 40335752.
Backbone
  Vector backbone: pUC19
  Vector type: Mammalian Expression
Growth in bacteria
  Bacterial resistance: Ampicillin, 100 μg/mL
  Growth temperature: 37°C
  Growth strain: NEB Stable
  Copy number: High Copy
Gene/Insert
  Gene/Insert name: NovaIscB omegaRNA scaffold
  Species: Human gut metagenome assembly
  Mutation: Replacement of A12-A57 with GAAA in omegaRNA scaffold and 17 nt truncation at the 3' end of omegaRNA scaffold
  Promoter: human U6
  Cloning method: Gibson Cloning
Terms and licenses: Academic/Nonprofit Terms; Industry Terms: Not Available to Industry
How to cite: pHS2002 was a gift from Feng Zhang (Addgene plasmid # 239832 ; http://n2t.net/addgene:239832 ; RRID:Addgene_239832)
